Addgene plasmid #72034: Sema4g-AP-His
Purpose: Expresses the extracellular region of the Sema4G protein, C-terminally fused to alkaline phosphatase + 6X histidine tag.
Depositing lab: Woj Wojtowicz. Depositing organization: University of California, Berkeley. Publication: An extracellular biochemical screen reveals that FLRTs and Unc5s mediate neuronal subtype recognition in the retina. Visser JJ, Cheng Y, Perry SC, Chastain AB, Parsa B, Masri SS, Ray TA, Kay JN, Wojtowicz WM. Elife. 2015 Dec 3;4. pii: e08149. doi: 10.7554/eLife.08149. PubMed 26633812.
Backbone
  Vector backbone: pCMVi-SV40ori
  Vector type: Mammalian Expression
Growth in bacteria
  Bacterial resistance: Ampicillin, 100 μg/mL
  Growth temperature: 37°C
  Growth strain: DH5alpha
  Copy number: High Copy
Gene/Insert
  Gene/Insert name: Sema4g (alt names: Semaphorin 4G; NCBI gene ID 26456; Reference sequence NM_011976.1)
  Species: M. musculus (mouse)
  Insert size (bp): 2028
  Entrez Gene: Sema4g (a.k.a. AI507908, AW554132)
  Promoter: CMV
  Tag / fusion protein: AP-His (C terminal on backbone)
  Cloning method: Restriction Enzyme; 5′ cloning site NotI (not destroyed); 3′ cloning site AscI (not destroyed)
  Sequencing primers: 5′ GTCAGAGGTAACTCCCGTTGC; 3′ GAGGTTCTTGGCGGCTGTC
Terms and licenses: Academic/Nonprofit Terms; Industry Terms: Not Available to Industry
How to cite: Sema4g-AP-His was a gift from Woj Wojtowicz (Addgene plasmid # 72034 ; http://n2t.net/addgene:72034 ; RRID:Addgene_72034)
