[The description below was written by a language model from this plasmid's Addgene catalogue record and pLannotate feature annotations shown in this document.]
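Description:
Sema4g-AP-His is a mammalian expression plasmid built on the pCMVi-SV40ori backbone that produces a secreted, tagged form of the mouse semaphorin 4G ectodomain. The 2,028 bp insert, cloned between NotI and AscI sites that remain intact, encodes the extracellular region of Sema4g rather than the full-length transmembrane protein. It is joined at its C terminus to a backbone-encoded human placental alkaline phosphatase (annotated as SEAP) and then a 6X histidine tag; the His tag is recorded in the catalogue fields but is not separately annotated in the feature table. Transcription is driven by the human cytomegalovirus immediate early enhancer and promoter followed by CMV intron A, an arrangement commonly used to boost expression, and the transcript ends at an SV40 polyadenylation signal.

In bacteria, the 8,546 nt plasmid is maintained through a high-copy ColE1/pUC-type origin and selected with ampicillin via the β-lactamase gene. An SV40 enhancer/early promoter region is also present. This region contains the SV40 origin, consistent with the backbone name, and would allow episomal amplification in cells expressing large T antigen. An f1 origin and short rop, bom and lacZα fragments are backbone remnants.

The alkaline phosphatase moiety gives a simple enzymatic readout of where and how much fusion protein binds, while the His tag permits capture or purification. The associated work was an extracellular biochemical screen for interactions between cell-surface recognition proteins in the retina, so this construct most plausibly served as one of the soluble AP-tagged proteins in that binding screen.
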