Features (pLannotate 1.2.2; 14 found; start..end, strand, type, name):
     25..408     +  enhancer       CMV enhancer: human cytomegalovirus immediate early enhancer
    410..609     +  promoter       CMV promoter: human cytomegalovirus (CMV) immediate early promoter
    748..1573    +  intron         CMV intron A: human cytomegalovirus intron A (Chapman et al., 1991)
   1610..3637    +  CDS            Sema4g (fragment): SEM4G_MOUSE - Experimental evidence at protein level: Swiss-Prot protein existence level 1. Cell surface receptor for PLXNB2. May play a role in axon guidance. From Mus musculus (Mouse).
   3659..5110    +  CDS            SEAP: secreted alkaline phosphatase from human placenta The natural enzyme has a C-terminal transmembrane sequence that is replaced by a GPI anchor.
   5169..5290    +  polyA_signal   SV40 poly(A) signal: SV40 polyadenylation signal
   5499..6087    -  rep_origin     ori: high-copy-number ColE1/pMB1/pBR322/pUC origin of replication
   6258..7118    -  CDS            AmpR: β-lactamase; bla; confers resistance to ampicillin, carbenicillin, and related antibiotics
   7119..7223    -  promoter       AmpR promoter: bla
   7318..7353    +  CDS            rop (fragment): Rop protein, which maintains plasmids at low copy number; rop
   7376..7706    +  promoter       SV40 promoter: SV40 enhancer and early promoter
   7829..7928    +  misc_feature   bom (fragment): basis of mobility region from pBR322
   7956..8384    -  rep_origin     f1 ori (sequence partly withheld): f1 bacteriophage origin of replication; arrow indicates direction of (+) strand synthesis
   8388..8545    -  CDS            lacZα (fragment): LacZα fragment of β-galactosidase; lacZ fragment
>Addgene plasmid #72034 | Sema4g-AP-His | depositor full sequence | sequence record 131220 | Full Sequence
GTCGAGGTCTCGACGGTATCGATTGACATTGATTATTGACTAGCTAGTTATTAATAGTAATCAATTACGG
GGTCATTAGTTCATAGCCCATATATGGAGTTCCGCGTTACATAACTTACGGTAAATGGCCCGCCTGGCTG
ACCGCCCAACGACCCCCGCCCATTGACGTCAATAATGACGTATGTTCCCATAGTAACGCCAATAGGGACT
TTCCATTGACGTCAATGGGTGGAGTATTTACGGTAAACTGCCCACTTGGCAGTACATCAAGTGTATCATA
TGCCAAGTCCGCCCCCTATTGACGTCAATGACGGTAAATGGCCCGCCTGGCATTATGCCCAGTACATGAC
CTTACGGGACTTTCCTACTTGGCAGTACATCTACGTATTAGTCATCGCTATTACCATGGTGATGCGGTTT
TGGCAGTACACCAATGGGCGTGGATAGCGGTTTGACTCACGGGGATTTCCAAGTCTCCACCCCATTGACG
TCAATGGGAGTTTGTTTTGGCACCAAAATCAACGGGACTTTCCAAAATGTCGTAATAACCCCGCCCCGTT
GACGCAAATGGGCGGTAGGCGTGTACGGTGGGAGGTCTATATAAGCAGAGCTCGTTTAGTGAACCGTCAG
ATCGCCTGGAGACGCCATCCACGCTGTTTTGACCTCCATAGAAGACACCGGGACCGATCCAGCCTCCGCG
GCCGGGAACGGTGCATTGGAACGCGGATTCCCCGTGCCAAGAGTGACGTAAGTACCGCCTATAGACTCTA
TAGGCACACCCCTTTGGCTCTTATGCATGCTATACTGTTTTTGGCTTGGGGCCTATACACCCCCGCTTCC
ATATGCTATAGGTGATGGTATAGCTTAGCCTATAGGTGTGGGTTATTGACCATTATTGACCACTCCCCTA
TTGGTGACGATACTTTCCATTACTAATCCATAACATGGCTCTTTGCCACAACTATCTCTATTGGCTATAT
GCCAATACTCTGTCCTTCAGAGACTGACACGGACTCTGTATTTTTACAGGATGGGGTCCCATTTATTATT
TACAAATTCACATATACAACAACGCCGTCCCCCGTGCCCGCAGTTTTTATTAAACATAGCGTGGGATCTC
CACGCGAATCTCGGGTACGTGTTCCGGACATGGGCTCTTCTCCGGTAGCGGCGGAGCTTCCACATCCGAG
CCCTGGTCCCATGCCTCCAGCGGCTCATGGTCGCTCGGCAGCTCCTTGCTCCTAACAGTGGAGGCCAGAC
TTAGGCACAGCACAATGCCCACCACCACCAGTGTGCCGCACAAGGCCGTGGCGGTAGGGTATGTGTCTGA
AAATGAGCTCGGAGATTGGGCTCGCACCGCTGACGCAGATGGAAGACTTAAGGCAGCGGCAGAAGAAGAT
GCAGGCAGCTGAGTTGTTGTATTCTGATAAGAGTCAGAGGTAACTCCCGTTGCGGTGCTGTTAACGGTGG
AGGGCAGTGTAGTCTGAGCAGTACTCGTTGCTGCCGCGCGCGCCACCAGACATAATAGCTGACAGACTAA
CAGACTGTTCCTTTCCATGGGTCTTTTCTGCAGAAGCTTGAATTCTCGAGGATCCGCGGCCGCGCCACCA
TGTGGGGGAGGCTCTGGCCCCTCCTCTTCAGCTTTCTCACAGTAACAGCAGTGCCTGGACCCTCACTGCG
GAGACCATCCCGAGAGCTAGATGCCACCCCACGGCTGACCATCTCCTATGAAGAGCTCTCCCAGATTCGG
CACTTCAAGGGCCAAACCCAGAACTATTCAACACTGCTGCTGGAGGAGGCTTCTGAGAGGCTGCTGGTGG
GGGCTCGAGGCGCCCTGTTCTCTCTCAGTGCCCGTGACATAAGAGATAGGACTCACAAAGAGATCCACTG
GGAGGCCTCCCCAGAGATGCAAAGCAAGTGTCATCAGAAAGGGAAAAACAACCAGACCGAGTGTTTCAAC
CACGTGCGATTTCTACAGCGGCTCAATGCCACCCACTTCTATGCATGTGGGACCCACGCCTTCCAGCCCC
TCTGTGCAGCTATTGATGCTGAAACCTTCATCTTGCCTACTAGTTTCGAGGAGGGAAAGGAGAAATGTCC
TTATGACCCGGCCCGGGGCTTCACAGGCCTTATCATTGATGGAGGCCTCTACACAGCCACCCGGTATGAA
TTCCGGAGCATTCCTGATATCCGCCGGAGCCGCCACCCACACTCTCTGAGAACTGAGGAGGCACCCATGC
ACTGGCTCAATGATGCTGAGTTTGTGTTCTCTGTGCTGGTGCGGGAGAGCAAGACAAGCGCAGTGGGTGA
TGATGACAAGATTTATTTCTTCTTCATGGAGCGTGAGGAAGGCTCCAGCAGCTTCACACAGAGTCGCAGC
AGCCACCGTGTGGCTAGAGTAGCCCGTGTGTGCAAGGGAGATCTGGGAGGGAAGAAGATCCTACAGAAGA
AGTGGACATCCTTCCTGAAGGCTCGTCTCATCTGCCACATCCCACAGTATGAGACACTACGTGGGGTCTG
CAGCCTGAATGCTGATACATCATCCCACACACATTTCTATGCCGTCTTCACACTGACAACACAGTGGAAG
ACGCTGGAGGCTTCAGCCATCTGCCGCTATGACCTGGCTGAGATTCAGGCTGTCTTCACAGGCCCTTTTA
TGGAGTACCAGGATGGTGCCCGGCGCTGGGGCCGCTATGAGGGTGGGGTGCCTGAACCCCGGCCTGGCTC
GTGCATCACAGATTCATTGCGCAGCCGAGGCTACAACTCATCCCAAGACTTGCCATCCCTGGTTCTGGAC
TTTGTGAAGTTGCATCCCCTGATGGCTCGGCCTGTGGTGCCCACACGTGGGCGGCCCTTGCTGCTGAAGC
GCAATGTACGCTACACACATCTCACAGGAACACACGTCAGCACACCTGCTGGACCCACCTATGACCTGCT
CTTTCTGGGCACAGCTGATGGCTGGATCCACAAGGCCGTAGTCCTGGGCTCTGGGATGCACATAATTGAA
GAGATACAAGTGTTCAGGGAGCCCCAGTCTGTGGACAATCTAGTTATCTCACCAATGCAGCACAGCCTCT
ACGTGGGGGCTGCAAGTGGAGTCCTCCAGTTTCCTCTGTCCAGCTGCTCACGCTACCAGTCCTGCTATGA
CTGCATCCTGGCACGGGACCCCTACTGTGGCTGGGACTCCAGCATCCATGCCTGCATGGTGGCCACCACC
GTAGCCAACAGGACAGAATTGATACAGGACATAGAGAGAGGAAATCGAGGCTGTGAGGGCAGCAGGGATG
CAGGACCACCACCACCACTCAAGACCCGATCTGTGCTCCGGGGTGATGATGTCCTCCTGCCCTGTGACCA
GCCGTCTAACCTGGCCCGGGCTTTGTGGCTACTCAATGGGAGCAAGAGCCTGAGCGATGGGCAGGATGGC
TACCGCGTGGGAGTGGATGGGCTGCTGGTAACTGACACACAACTGGAGCACAGTGGCAACTATGGCTGCT
ATGCCGAGGAGAATGGCCTCCGTATGCTGCTGGCGTCCTACAGCCTCACAGTCCGGCCAGCCACCCCTGC
TCCAGCTCCACAAGCCCCTGCCACACCTGGGGCACAGCTGGCACATGACATGAGGATGTTCTATGTGGGC
GCGCCTGGATCTTCCGGAATCATCCCAGTTGAGGAGGAGAACCCGGACTTCTGGAACCGCGAGGCAGCCG
AGGCCCTGGGTGCCGCCAAGAAGCTGCAGCCTGCACAGACAGCCGCCAAGAACCTCATCATCTTCCTGGG
CGATGGGATGGGGGTGTCTACGGTGACAGCTGCCAGGATCCTAAAAGGGCAGAAGAAGGACAAACTGGGG
CCTGAGATACCCCTGGCCATGGACCGCTTCCCATATGTGGCTCTGTCCAAGACATACAATGTAGACAAAC
ATGTGCCAGACAGTGGAGCCACAGCCACGGCCTACCTGTGCGGGGTCAAGGGCAACTTCCAGACCATTGG
CTTGAGTGCAGCCGCCCGCTTTAACCAGTGCAACACGACACGCGGCAACGAGGTCATCTCCGTGATGAAT
CGGGCCAAGAAAGCAGGGAAGTCAGTGGGAGTGGTAACCACCACACGAGTGCAGCACGCCTCGCCAGCCG
GCACCTACGCCCACACGGTGAACCGCAACTGGTACTCGGACGCCGACGTGCCTGCCTCGGCCCGCCAGGA
GGGGTGCCAGGACATCGCTACGCAGCTCATCTCCAACATGGACATTGACGTGATCCTAGGTGGGGGCCGA
AAGTACATGTTTCGCATGGGAACCCCAGACCCTGAGTACCCAGATGACTACAGCCAAGGTGGGACCAGGC
TGGACGGGAAGAATCTGGTGCAGGAATGGCTGGCGAAGCGCCAGGGTGCCCGGTACGTGTGGAACCGCAC
TGAGCTCATGCAGGCTTCCCTGGACCCGTCTGTGGCCCATCTCATGGGTCTCTTTGAGCCTGGAGACATG
AAATACGAGATCCACCGAGACTCCACACTGGACCCCTCCCTGATGGAGATGACAGAGGCTGCCCTGCGCC
TGCTGAGCAGGAACCCCCGCGGCTTCTTCCTCTTCGTGGAGGGTGGTCGCATCGACCATGGTCATCATGA
AAGCAGGGCTTACCGGGCACTGACTGAGACGATCATGTTCGACGACGCCATTGAGAGGGCGGGCCAGCTC
ACCAGCGAGGAGGACACGCTGAGCCTCGTCACTGCCGACCACTCCCACGTCTTCTCCTTCGGAGGCTACC
CCCTGCGAGGGAGCTCCATCTTCGGGCTGGCCCCTGGCAAGGCCCGGGACAGGAAGGCCTACACGGTCCT
CCTATACGGAAACGGTCCAGGCTATGTGCTCAAGGACGGCGCCCGGCCGGATGTTACCGAGAGCGAGAGC
GGGAGCCCCGAGTATCGGCAGCAGTCAGCAGTGCCCCTGGACGAAGAGACCCACGCAGGCGAGGACGTGG
CGGTGTTCGCGCGCGGCCCGCAGGCGCACCTGGTTCACGGCGTGCAGGAGCAGACCTTCATAGCGCACGT
CATGGCCTTCGCCGCCTGCCTGGAGCCCTACACCGCCTGCGACCTGGCGCCCCCCGCCGGCACCACCGAC
GCCGCGCACCCGGGTCATCATCACCATCACCATTAATCTAGAGATCTTATTAAAGCAGAACTTGTTTATT
GCAGCTTATAATGGTTACAAATAAAGCAATAGCATCACAAATTTCACAAATAAAGCATTTTTTTCACTGC
ATTCTAGTTGTGGTTTGTCCAAACTCATCAATGTATCTTATCATGTCTGGTCGACTCTAGCTAGACTCTT
CCGCTTCCTCGCTCACTGACTCGCTGCGCTCGGTCGTTCGGCTGCGGCGAGCGGTATCAGCTCACTCAAA
GGCGGTAATACGGTTATCCACAGAATCAGGGGATAACGCAGGAAAGAACATGTGAGCAAAAGGCCAGCAA
AAGGCCAGGAACCGTAAAAAGGCCGCGTTGCTGGCGTTTTTCCATAGGCTCCGCCCCCCTGACGAGCATC
ACAAAAATCGACGCTCAAGTCAGAGGTGGCGAAACCCGACAGGACTATAAAGATACCAGGCGTTTCCCCC
TGGAAGCTCCCTCGTGCGCTCTCCTGTTCCGACCCTGCCGCTTACCGGATACCTGTCCGCCTTTCTCCCT
TCGGGAAGCGTGGCGCTTTCTCATAGCTCACGCTGTAGGTATCTCAGTTCGGTGTAGGTCGTTCGCTCCA
AGCTGGGCTGTGTGCACGAACCCCCCGTTCAGCCCGACCGCTGCGCCTTATCCGGTAACTATCGTCTTGA
GTCCAACCCGGTAAGACACGACTTATCGCCACTGGCAGCAGCCACTGGTAACAGGATTAGCAGAGCGAGG
TATGTAGGCGGTGCTACAGAGTTCTTGAAGTGGTGGCCTAACTACGGCTACACTAGAAGAACAGTATTTG
GTATCTGCGCTCTGCTGAAGCCAGTTACCTTCGGAAAAAGAGTTGGTAGCTCTTGATCCGGCAAACAAAC
CACCGCTGGTAGCGGTGGTTTTTTTGTTTGCAAGCAGCAGATTACGCGCAGAAAAAAAGGATCTCAAGAA
GATCCTTTGATCTTTTCTACGGGGTCTGACGCTCAGTGGAACGAAAACTCACGTTAAGGGATTTTGGTCA
TGAGATTATCAAAAAGGATCTTCACCTAGATCCTTTTAAATTAAAAATGAAGTTTTAAATCAATCTAAAG
TATATATGAGTAAACTTGGTCTGACAGTTACCAATGCTTAATCAGTGAGGCACCTATCTCAGCGATCTGT
CTATTTCGTTCATCCATAGTTGCCTGACTCCCCGTCGTGTAGATAACTACGATACGGGAGGGCTTACCAT
CTGGCCCCAGTGCTGCAATGATACCGCGAGACCCACGCTCACCGGCTCCAGATTTATCAGCAATAAACCA
GCCAGCCGGAAGGGCCGAGCGCAGAAGTGGTCCTGCAACTTTATCCGCCTCCATCCAGTCTATTAATTGT
TGCCGGGAAGCTAGAGTAAGTAGTTCGCCAGTTAATAGTTTGCGCAACGTTGTTGCCATTGCTACAGGCA
TCGTGGTGTCACGCTCGTCGTTTGGTATGGCTTCATTCAGCTCCGGTTCCCAACGATCAAGGCGAGTTAC
ATGATCCCCCATGTTGTGCAAAAAAGCGGTTAGCTCCTTCGGTCCTCCGATCGTTGTCAGAAGTAAGTTG
GCCGCAGTGTTATCACTCATGGTTATGGCAGCACTGCATAATTCTCTTACTGTCATGCCATCCGTAAGAT
GCTTTTCTGTGACTGGTGAGTACTCAACCAAGTCATTCTGAGAATAGTGTATGCGGCGACCGAGTTGCTC
TTGCCCGGCGTCAATACGGGATAATACCGCGCCACATAGCAGAACTTTAAAAGTGCTCATCATTGGAAAA
CGTTCTTCGGGGCGAAAACTCTCAAGGATCTTACCGCTGTTGAGATCCAGTTCGATGTAACCCACTCGTG
CACCCAACTGATCTTCAGCATCTTTTACTTTCACCAGCGTTTCTGGGTGAGCAAAAACAGGAAGGCAAAA
TGCCGCAAAAAAGGGAATAAGGGCGACACGGAAATGTTGAATACTCATACTCTTCCTTTTTCAATATTAT
TGAAGCATTTATCAGGGTTATTGTCTCATGAGCGGATACATATTTGAATGTATTTAGAAAAATAAACAAA
TAGGGGTTCCGCGCACATTTCCCCGAAAAGTGCCACCTGACGTCTAAGAAACCATTATTATCATGACATT
AACCTATAAAAATAGGCGTATCACGAGGCCCTTTCGTCTCGCGCGTTTCGGTGATGACGGTGAAAACCTC
TGACACATGCAGCTCCCGGAGGAATGTGTGTCAGTTAGGGTGTGGAAAGTCCCCAGGCTCCCCAGGCAGG
CAGAAGTATGCAAAGCATGCATCTCAATTAGTCAGCAACCAGGTGTGGAAAGTCCCCAGGCTCCCCAGCA
GGCAGAAGTATGCAAAGCATGCATCTCAATTAGTCAGCAACCATAGTCCCGCCCCTAACTCCGCCCATCC
CGCCCCTAACTCCGCCCAGTTCCGCCCATTCTCCGCCCCATGGCTGACTAATTTTTTTTATTTATGCAGA
GGCCGAGGCCGCCTCTGCCTCTGAGCTATTCCAGAAGTAGTGAGGAGGCTTTTTTGGAGGCCTAGGCTTT
TGCAAAAAGCTCCCGGGAGCTTGTATATCCATTTTCGTCCCGGAGACGGTCACAGCTTGTCTGTAAGCGG
ATGCCGGGAGCAGACAAGCCCGTCAGGGCGCGTCAGCGGGTGTTGGCGGGTGTCGGGGCTGGCTTAACTA
TGCGGCATCAGAGCAGATTGTACTGAGAGTGCACCATATGCGGTGTGAAATACCGCACAGATGCGTAAGG
AGAAAATACCGCATCAGGAAATTGTAAGCGTTAATATTTTGTTAAAATTCGCGTTAAATTTTTGTTAAAT
CAGCTCATTTTTTAACCAATAGGCCGAAATCGGCAAAATCCCTTATAAATCAAAAGAATAGACCGAGATA
GGGT
[37 nt withheld, positions 8055-8091]
AAAGAACGTGGACTCCAACGTCAAAGG
[49 nt withheld, positions 8119-8167]
T
[91 nt withheld, positions 8169-8259]
G
[124 nt withheld, positions 8261-8384]
CCATTCGCCATTCAGGCTGCGCAACTGTTGGGAAGGGCGATCGGTGCGGGCCTCTTCGCTATTACGCCAG
CTGGCGAAAGGGGGATGTGCTGCAAGGCGATTAAGTTGGGTAACGCCAGGGTTTTCCCAGTCACGACGTT
GTAAAACGACGGCCAGTGAATT
