>Addgene plasmid #72034 | Sema4g-AP-His | addgene partial sequence | sequence record 137453 | pMRB101-F 5'-aagatgcaggcagctgagtt-3'
ACGGTGGAGGGCAGTGTAGTCTGAGCAGTACTCGTTGCTGCCGCGCGCGCCACCAGACATAATAGCTGAC
AGACTAACAGACTGTTCCTTTCCATGGGTCTTTTCTGCAGAAGCTTGAATTCTCGAGGATCCGCGGCCGC
GCCACCATGTGGGGGAGGCTCTGGCCCCTCCTCTTCAGCTTTCTCACAGTAACAGCAGTGCCTGGACCCT
CACTGCGGAGACCATCCCGAGAGCTAGATGCCACCCCACGGCTGACCATCTCCTATGAAGAGCTCTCCCA
GATTCGGCACTTCAAGGGCCAAACCCAGAACTATTCAACACTGCTGCTGGAGGAGGCTTCTGAGAGGCTG
CTGGTGGGGGCTCGAGGCGCCCTGTTCTCTCTCAGTGCCCGTGACATAAGAGATAGGACTCACAAAGAGA
TCCACTGGGAGGCCTCCCCAGAGATGCAAAGCAAGTGTCATCAGAAAGGGAAAAACAACCAGACCGAGTG
TTTCAACCACGTGCGATTTCTACAGCGGCTCAATGCCACCCACTTCTATGCATGTGGGACCCACGCCTTC
CAGCCCCTCTGTGCAGCTATTGATGCTGAAACCTTCATCTTGCCTACTAGTTTCGAGGAGGGAAAGGAGA
AATGTCCTTATGACCCGGCCCGGGGCTTCACAGGCCTTATCATTGATGGAGGCCTCTACACAGCCACCCG
GTATGAATTCCGGAGCATTCCTGATATCCGCCGGAGCCGCCACCCACACTCTCTGAGAACTGAGGAGGCA
CCCATGCACTGGCTCAATGATGCTGAGTTTGTGTTCTCTGTGCTGGTGCGGGAGAGCAAGACAAGCGCAG
TGGGTGATGATGACAAGATT
