>Addgene plasmid #72034 | Sema4g-AP-His | addgene partial sequence | sequence record 137454 | SV40pA-R 5'-GAAATTTGTGATGCTATTGC-3'
ATAAGATCTCTAGATTAATGGTGATGGTGATGATGACCCGGGTGCGCGGCGTCGGTGGTGCCGGCGGGGG
GCGCCAGGTCGCAGGCGGTGTAGGGCTCCAGGCAGGCGGCGAAGGCCATGACGTGCGCTATGAAGGTCTG
CTCCTGCACGCCGTGAACCAGGTGCGCCTGCGGGCCGCGCGCGAACACCGCCACGTCCTCGCCTGCGTGG
GTCTCTTCGTCCAGGGGCACTGCTGACTGCTGCCGATACTCGGGGCTCCCGCTCTCGCTCTCGGTAACAT
CCGGCCGGGCGCCGTCCTTGAGCACATAGCCTGGACCGTTTCCGTATAGGAGGACCGTGTAGGCCTTCCT
GTCCCGGGCCTTGCCAGGGGCCAGCCCGAAGATGGAGCTCCCTCGCAGGGGGTAGCCTCCGAAGGAGAAG
ACGTGGGAGTGGTCGGCAGTGACGAGGCTCAGCGTGTCCTCCTCGCTGGTGAGCTGGCCCGCCCTCTCAA
TGGCGTCGTCGAACATGATCGTCTCAGTCAGTGCCCGGTAAGCCCTGCTTTCATGATGACCATGGTCGAT
GCGACCACCCTCCACGAAGAGGAAGAAGCCGCGGGGGTTCCTGCTCAGCAGGCGCAGGGCAGCCTCTGTC
ATCTCCATCAGGGAGGGGTCCAGTGTGGAGTCTCGGTGGATCTCGTATTTCATGTCTCCAGGCTCAAAGA
GACCCATGAGATGGGTCACAGACGGGTCCAGGGAAGCCTGCATGAGCTCAGTGCGGTTCCACACATACCG
GGCACCCTGGCGCTTCGCCAGCCATTCCTGCACCAGATTCTTCCCGTCCAGCCTGGTCCCACCTTGGCTG
TAGTCATCTGG
